Addgene plasmid #108016: BMR1_04g07535-bio-His
Purpose: Expresses enzymatically monobiotinylated full-length BMR1_04g07535 ectodomain with no N-linked glycans upon cotransfection with BirA in mammalian cells. Contains a C-terminal rat Cd4 d3+4 tag.
Depositing lab: Gavin Wright. Depositing organization: Wellcome Sanger Institute. Publication: A library of recombinant Babesia microti cell surface and secreted proteins for diagnostics discovery and reverse vaccinology. Elton CM, Rodriguez M, Ben Mamoun C, Lobo CA, Wright GJ. Int J Parasitol. 2019 Feb;49(2):115-125. doi: 10.1016/j.ijpara.2018.10.003. Epub 2018 Oct 24. PubMed 30367868.
Backbone
  Vector backbone: pTT3
  Backbone manufacturer: Yves Durocher
  Backbone size w/o insert (bp): 6670
  Modifications to backbone: Addition of CD4, biotinylation sequence, 6xhis tags
  Vector type: Mammalian Expression
Growth in bacteria
  Bacterial resistance: Ampicillin, 100 μg/mL
  Growth temperature: 37°C
  Growth strain: DH5alpha
  Copy number: High Copy
Gene/Insert
  Gene/Insert name: BMR1_04g07535
  Species: B. microti
  Insert size (bp): 7127
  Mutation: all potential N-linked glycosylation sites (N-X-S/T, where X is not proline) were systematically removed by substituting alanine for serine/threonine at these sites.
  Promoter: CMV
  Tag / fusion protein: ratCD4d3+4,biotinylation sequence, 6xHis (C terminal on backbone)
  Cloning method: Restriction Enzyme; 5′ cloning site NotI (not destroyed); 3′ cloning site AscI (not destroyed)
  Sequencing primers: 5′ CMV-F; 3′ EBVori-F (5'-CCACTCAGTGTTGGCAAATG-3')
Resource information
  A portion of this plasmid was derived from a plasmid made by: Made by gene synthesis. pTT3 was obtained from Yves Durocher, National Research Council of Canada
Terms and licenses: Academic/Nonprofit Terms; Industry Terms: Not Available to Industry
How to cite: BMR1_04g07535-bio-His was a gift from Gavin Wright (Addgene plasmid # 108016 ; http://n2t.net/addgene:108016 ; RRID:Addgene_108016)
