[The description below was written by a language model from this plasmid's Addgene catalogue record and pLannotate feature annotations shown in this document.]
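Description:
BMR1_04g07535-bio-His is a mammalian expression plasmid built on a pTT3 backbone modified to carry C-terminal tags, designed for transient production of a secreted, soluble form of a Babesia microti protein. It is propagated in E. coli through a high-copy ColE1/pUC-type origin with ampicillin selection (AmpR under its own bla promoter). The backbone also carries an Epstein-Barr virus oriP fragment, which supports episomal maintenance in cells expressing EBNA1. Small lac promoter/operator and lacI remnants are leftover cloning-vector sequence with no evident role in the design.

Expression is driven by the CMV immediate-early enhancer and promoter, followed by adenovirus-derived leader and splice elements and a chimeric intron fragment that enhance transcript processing; the short reverse-strand hit to adenoviral terminal protein most likely reflects this adenoviral leader region rather than a functional coding sequence. An annotated mouse immunoglobulin heavy chain signal sequence fragment sits just upstream of the insert and would direct the product into the secretory pathway. The synthetic insert, cloned between NotI and AscI sites, encodes the full-length BMR1_04g07535 ectodomain (about 7.1 kb) in which every potential N-linked glycosylation sequon was eliminated by substituting alanine for the serine or threonine. This prevents inappropriate glycosylation of the parasite protein in mammalian cells. It is fused in frame to rat Cd4 domains 3 and 4, a biotinylation acceptor sequence and a 6xHis tag, and terminated by the rabbit β-globin polyadenylation signal. The biotinylation sequence and His tag are listed in the catalogue but not individually annotated in the feature table.

Cotransfection with BirA yields enzymatically monobiotinylated protein. The plasmid belongs to a library of recombinant B. microti surface and secreted proteins made for diagnostics discovery and reverse vaccinology.
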