Features (pLannotate 1.2.2; 17 found; start..end, strand, type, name):
      7..386     +  enhancer       CMV enhancer: human cytomegalovirus immediate early enhancer
    388..587     +  promoter       CMV promoter: human cytomegalovirus (CMV) immediate early promoter
    655..693     +  misc_feature   Ad SA (fragment): adenovirus major late transcript splice acceptor (Friedrich and Soriano, 1991)
    726..935     -  CDS            PTP (fragment): TERM_ADE02 - Experimental evidence at protein level: Swiss-Prot protein existence level 1. Protein covalently bound to the viral DNA that acts as a primer for viral genomic replication by DNA strand displacement. Assembles on the viral origin of replication in an initiation complex with viral polymerase, DBP, host NFIA and host POU2F1/OCT1. During initiation, the polymerase covalently couples the first dCTP with Ser- 580 of pTP. The terminal protein stimulates the template activity over 20 fold compared to protein-free templates. Neo-synthesized viral genomes are linked to two preterminal prot
    966..1055    +  intron         chimeric intron (fragment): chimera between introns from adenovirus and immunoglobulin heavy chain genes
   1074..1120    +  CDS            IgH signal sequence (fragment): signal sequence from the mouse immunoglobulin heavy chain variable region
   8310..8870    +  CDS            Cd4 (fragment): CD4_RAT - Experimental evidence at protein level: Swiss-Prot protein existence level 1. Integral membrane glycoprotein that plays an essential role in the immune response and serves multiple functions in responses against both external and internal offenses. In T-cells, functions primarily as a coreceptor for MHC class II molecule:peptide complex. The antigens presented by class II peptides are derived from extracellular proteins while class I peptides are derived from cytosolic proteins. Interacts simultaneously with the T-cell receptor (TCR) and the MHC class II presented by antigen presenti
   9030..9085    +  polyA_signal   β-globin poly(A) signal: rabbit β-globin polyadenylation signal (Gil and Proudfoot, 1987)
   9599..11280   -  rep_origin     oriP (fragment): Epstein-Barr virus oriP replication origin (Yates et al., 2000)
  11407..11511   +  promoter       AmpR promoter: bla
  11512..12372   +  CDS            AmpR: β-lactamase; bla; confers resistance to ampicillin, carbenicillin, and related antibiotics
  12543..13131   +  rep_origin     ori: high-copy-number ColE1/pMB1/pBR322/pUC origin of replication
  13314..13406   +  CDS            lacI (fragment): lac repressor; lacI; The lac repressor binds to the lac operator to inhibit transcription in E. coli. This inhibition can be relieved by adding lactose or isopropyl-β-D-thiogalactopyranoside (IPTG).
  13419..13440   +  protein_bind   CAP binding site: CAP binding activates transcription in the presence of cAMP. E. coli catabolite activator protein
  13455..13485   +  promoter       lac promoter: promoter for the E. coli lac operon
  13489..13511   +  protein_bind   lac operator (fragment): The lac repressor binds to the lac operator to inhibit transcription in E. coli. This inhibition can be relieved by adding lactose or isopropyl-β-D-thiogalactopyranoside (IPTG). lac repressor encoded by lacI
  13605..13630   -  CDS            bla(M) (fragment): β-lactamase lacking the signal sequence; bla(M); allows cytosolic expression of β-lactamase
>Addgene plasmid #108016 | BMR1_04g07535-bio-His | addgene full sequence | sequence record 211256 | Addgene NGS Result
CATGTTGACATTGATTATTGACTAGTTATTAATAGTAATCAATTACGGGGTCATTAGTTCATAGCCCATA
TATGGAGTTCCGCGTTACATAACTTACGGTAAATGGCCCGCCTGGCTGACCGCCCAACGACCCCCGCCCA
TTGACGTCAATAATGACGTATGTTCCCATAGTAACGCCAATAGGGACTTTCCATTGACGTCAATGGGTGG
AGTATTTACGGTAAACTGCCCACTTGGCAGTACATCAAGTGTATCATATGCCAAGTCCGCCCCCTATTGA
CGTCAATGACGGTAAATGGCCCGCCTGGCATTATGCCCAGTACATGACCTTACGGGACTTTCCTACTTGG
CAGTACATCTACGTATTAGTCATCGCTATTACCATGGTGATGCGGTTTTGGCAGTACACCAATGGGCGTG
GATAGCGGTTTGACTCACGGGGATTTCCAAGTCTCCACCCCATTGACGTCAATGGGAGTTTGTTTTGGCA
CCAAAATCAACGGGACTTTCCAAAATGTCGTAATAACCCCGCCCCGTTGACGCAAATGGGCGGTAGGCGT
GTACGGTGGGAGGTCTATATAAGCAGAGCTCGTTTAGTGAACCGTCAGATCCTCACTCTCTTCCGCATCG
CTGTCTGCGAGGGCCAGCTGTTGGGCTCGCGGTTGAGGACAAACTCTTCGCGGTCTTTCCAGTACTCTTG
GATCGGAAACCCGTCGGCCTCCGAACGGTACTCCGCCACCGAGGGACCTGAGCGAGTCCGCATCGACCGG
ATCGGAAAACCTCTCGAGAAAGGCGTCTAACCAGTCACAGTCGCAAGGTAGGCTGAGCACCGTGGCGGGC
GGCAGCGGGTGGCGGTCGGGGTTGTTTCTGGCGGAGGTGCTGCTGATGATGTAATTAAAGTAGGCGGTCT
TGAGACGGCGGATGGTCGAGGTGAGGTGTGGCAGGCTTGAGATCCAGCTGTTGGGGTGAGTACTCCCTCT
CAAAAGCGGGCATTACTTCTGCGCTAAGATTGTCAGTTTCCAAAAACGAGGAGGATTTGATATTCACCTG
GCCCGATCTGGCCATACACTTGAGTGACAATGACATCCACTTTGCCTTTCTCTCCACAGGTGTCCACTCC
CAGGTCCAAGTTTGCCACCATGGAGTTTCAGACCCAGGTACTCATGTCCCTGCTGCTCTGCATGTCTGGT
GCGGCCGCCGCTAATACCAGAGGCGCCACCGGCACCGGCGACAACAGAGAAGGCGTGATCAGCAGCATCA
CCACCAGCGCCGTGACCACCACCTCCGGCACCACCACCACAACCCTGAGCAGCAACAATGGCGCCCCTAC
CACCATCAGCCCCAGCCTGGACACCACCCAGAACGCCGCTGCCACCAAGATCGTGAACCTGAACATCAAC
GAGATCGGCTTCGTGGACCAGGTGCCCGAGGACCTGTCCAGCATCTACGTGTTCAGCACCGACGGCATCT
TCACCAAAGTGACCCCCGCCACCGGCTTCAGCATCGGCTGCGTGATCTTCGGCAACCAGCTGATCCCCCA
CAGCATGGACGTGATCACCCGGACCGTGTCCTACACCAACAAGTACCCCCTGATCGTCGTGCGGATCCAG
GACAAGACCAGCAACTACGCCAGCACCGTGTACTACGAGCAGAGCGGCCTGCAGAGCAACAGATTCGTGC
TGCGGGACGACCCCGGCTTCATCATCCCCCAGAACCGGGCCAGCACCTACACCCTGAACGACATCACCTA
CAAGACCTTCGACATCAGCACCGCCAACGACGACGAGTTCCTGAAGCTGAGCCTGAGCGACGGCAGCGTG
CTGTACACAAACAACCCCGACAGCAAGTTCTACATCGGCGAAGTGAAGATCGGCGAGATCATCATCCCTA
TCAATATCGCCAGCCAGTACATCATCGTGAAGCTGTCCAGCAACGGCGAGCTGATCGAGCTGTACACCAC
CGGCTGCTTCGGCGAGCACATCATCAAGAAATTCAAGAAAGTGGGCAGCGCCTACAACGACATCTCCAAG
GCCTTCGACACCGTGCCCTGGATCCCCACCCACTTCGTGATGTTCCAGAAGGTGGACTTCAGCATCCCCA
GCGACCTGTTCGAGCTGAACCACCACAATATCCTGCTGCCCACCGGCGTGAAGCACAGCATCCACATCAA
CAGCGAGACAGGCAACGTGGACAGCGTGGTGTTCTTCCTGAGCCCCCTGGCCAAGCGGATGATGACCTTC
GGCAACATCCGGTTCCACAAGATCAACCTGCCCCCCTTCAGCCTGGGCGTGATCCACTCCATCACCGTGG
AAAAAGTGATCAACTCCGAGGACTTCGACGAGATCCAGACCCCCCTCCAGGTGTCCATCATTGCCAGCTA
CGGCCCCAGCGGCGACTACAACAGCTTCGTGTTCACCCCCGTGGTCACCGCCGACGCCCACGTGTCCTAT
AAGCTGGAAACCGACTTCAAGCTGGACGTGGACGTCATCACCAACACCGCCCTGAAGCTGCCCACCTCCG
TGCCCGGCCTGCACTACACCGAGACAATCTACCAGGGCACCGAGCTGAGCAAGTTCAACAAGCCCCAGTG
CAAGCTGAACGACCTGCTGATCTCCAAGGGCAGCGAGCTGCAGATCATCCACGACGGCCTGAACAACGCC
GCCATCATCACAAACAAAGAAGTGAACGCCGACGGGACCGAGCTGTTCTTCTTCGACCTGCTGCCCCCCA
GCGACGGCACCCCTACCCTGCAGTCCAAGTTCTTTAGCATCCTGAAGTTCATCCCCATCATCTCCACCGG
CCTGAACGAGCTGATGCTGGAACTGCTGGAAAACCCCGCCAGCAGCAGCGCCAGCTCCAAGTACAGCGGC
CTGACCGGCCAGCTGAACCGGCTGATCACCGTGCTGGACGGCATCGTGGATAGCGCCAGCAGCGTGAAGA
ACACCGAGACTGCCCCCGACAACGAGGAAACCAGCATCAGCAGCCTGAAGTCCCTGATCACCACCATCCA
GGGCAACATTGCCATCACCCGGAACAAAGTGACCAAGGACGACGTGTACCTGCTGAAGAAGTCCCTGTCC
GGCCTGACCACCCGGCTGATCTACCACAGCAAGGTGGACGGAATCAGCTTCGATATCACCGAGAGCCGGA
CCAACGAGTACAACAGCCTGGATCGGACCACCACCAGCATGGATGACATTATCGCCATGTTCAGCAACCC
CAACATGTACCTGGTCAAGGTGGCCTACCTGCAGGCCATCGAGCACATCTTTCTGGTGTCCACCAAATAC
GAGGACATCTTCGACTACACCGTGGACTGCAGCAAGTGCAAGGCCACCGACAGCGGCAGCTTCAGCGATC
TGCTGCTGGGCAACAAAGTGAAAGAGAGCCTGAGCTTCATCGAGGGCCTGATCAGCGACATCAAGAGCCA
CAGCCTGAAGGCCGGCGTGACCGGCGGCATCAGCTCCAGCAGCCTGTTCGACGACACCTTCGATGAGCTG
AAGCTGGACCAGACCACCATCCGGTCCCTGGTGGCCCCCCTGGAAGAGATCAAGAACGAGCTGGAAGCCA
TCAACAGCCAGGAAACCTCCGACGCCACCGTGACCCCCAGCACCCCCAACACCAACGTGAACATCAAGAC
CATCATCAGCAAGATCAAAAAGTTCCTGATGATCAGCGAGACAATCAGCAGCACCGCCCTGGCCAGACTG
AGCGCCGTGCTGTCTATCCTGGGCAGAGGCAACAGCATCAACGCCCTGCCCGAGCGGCTGACCAGCATCA
TCGTGGACCTGAAGTCTACCAGCGTGCCCCAGGAAGTGGTCCTGAAGAACGGCGTGTACAAGCTGAAGGA
CCAGTTCAAGCTGACCCACAAGATGATCCCCGCCTTCGGCAATGTGCAGCTGCATATCCCCGAGAAGTCC
GCCGTGGTGCAGATCAGCATCGTGGAACACGAGAACGACGCCAAGATGGCCGTGATCACACTGGACGACC
ACTTTAAGCTGACACTCGAGAAAGTGATCCTGAGCGAGACACCCACCGTCGTGGGCCTGACCCACACCAC
ACAGGACCCCCTGGACATCATCTCCTCCATCTTCGTGAAGATGAACACAGCCGCCGACGGCATTATCGAG
GGCTACCTGGACCTGGATCTGAACAGCAAGATCGGCAACTTCATCAGCGCCATCGAGCTGACCGACCTGA
CCAACACCGTGAAGTCCGCCACCGTGCGGCCTCCCCAGCTGAAAGTGCTGGCCCTGAAGTTTGGCAATCA
GCTGGTGGAAGTGAAAGAAACCGCCCGGACCTTCGCCACCTTTGACGAGAACCTGAATAGCATCGAGATC
ATTACCTTCAACAAGGACGGCACAATGATCAGCAAGTTTTTCAGCCGCGAGTTCATCGGCAGCATGACCC
CCTTCGAGCCCAACGCCCCCACCTACATCGAGCACGCCTCCACCGACACCCTGCCCAGCCCCTGGATCAC
CACACACATGCACAACAAGCGGCTGGTGGACTTCGAGGTGCCCTTCACCGTGATCTTTGACGACGAGCTG
ATCAACTACTACATCGAGAAGCTGCCTAACGGCGTGGCCTACAGCCTGTACGGCGAGGAACTGTGCGTGC
CCAAGAACTCCGGCCTGCTGCTGAAAGAGATCAACCACATCAGAACCACCAAGCTGCGCGAGGTGTTCAA
GAAGATCTACAAGAGCAGCAAGACCTCCACCGAGATCACCAGCTGCGCCCAGAAAACAAACACCAACGAC
GGCACCATCAAGAGCAACCTGCAGGTCATCATGAAGGAAAACGACCACCCATTCCCCAAGCCCATCAACG
ATGGCATGCACCGGCGGGTGGAATCCATCCACTTCTACATCGACAACGTGCTGAGACACGACACCGCCTT
TGGCCGGATCACCATCGGCAACCTGGCCCTGCCCGCCTTCTCCATCGGCTTCATCCACAGCATCTTCATC
GAGCGCGTGACCATGGGCGACAAGAGCCTGGCCAGCGTGGGCATCATCACCAATTACGGCCCCTCCGGCG
ATTACGAGCTGCTGCGGTACATGCAGCTGGAAAACGACAAGCGGGACTTCGCCCTGGTGCAGGGCCCCGA
GATCACAGCCGATTACATCGGCTCTGGCCTGACCAAGCACAAGATGCTGACCATGAAGGGCGCCAGCACC
AGCTCTATCGGCTTCGAGACAAACTACAAAGAGCTGATCCTGTCCAACGGCTTCATGCGGCCCACCAACA
AGATTGTGACCCTGTTCTACACCGACTCCGAGAACGTGGCCCTGGGCAAGCTGTACAGCATCGAGAACGG
CAAGCACGGCGTGACCTACTCTATCTACGGCGCCTTCCCCATCGAGGAAAGCAGCCCCGAGAGCAGCAGC
CCCAACGCCAGAGGCTTCTCCTTCGTGTTCTCCGTGCTGAACAGCATCTATCACATCAACAAGCTGTTCA
CCCGGGCCTACAACGCCCTGGACGCCCTGAAAGTGAAAACCAGCTGCGTGGACGGCGAGAACAAGGGCTC
CGCCCTGAGCAACCCTGCCGCCGAGAAGTACCTGAGCATCCTGTCCTCCAACGTGTTCATGCCCACCCTG
AGCCGGCTGGGAAAGCTGTTCAACGACGTGATGCTGAGGGACGCCAGCTTCACCGAGACAGCCGTGCGGA
TGCTGCCCCGGTTCAACGCCTTTATCGCCTTCCTGAACGAGGAAAAGAGCAAGGCCGGCAAGAACGCCCT
GAACGAAGAGGAACTGATGCGGTTCATCAGCATGACCAGCGGCTTTATCGAGGACCTGGAATTCGTGCTG
GATGAGCTGTTCAAGCACAGCCTGCGGATCAACAACGAGGCCGCCAAGACCATGCTGAGCAGCCTGATCC
TGAACTTCCGGTACATCAATCACATCCGGAACCTGATCAACGGCATCTACTTTGAGCTGAACAGCCCCAC
CAGCAGCACCACAAGCGGCACCACCCAGGAAACAAGCGGCAAGGCCACACGGGAAGAGTCCAAAGAGGGC
AAGAGCACCAAGCCCAGCAGCCCCCCTACCCCCTCCACCCAGACCATCCTGAAGCCCAAGGCCCCTTACC
TGCGGGGCCACATCATCCAGATCGACTGCAACAACGCCTTCAAGAACTACGTGAACGCCCTCATCAAAGA
GTTCCGGGCCCACATCAAGCAGACCACCACAAGCACAACCACCACCATCACAATCGGCACCAACGCCAAG
GATGTGGACGAACTGGTGGAAAAGTTCGCCACAATCGCCAGCTTCGATGAGAAGTTCAAGAACGTGTTCT
TCGACAACTCCTTCATCGACGAGAACTTCAAGACCCTCGAGAACATCATGGACGAGAGCGATACCGTGCT
GCCCAGCTGCTCCGAGACACACACCACCAAGAACAGCGCCACCGACCCCTACACCGGCCTGTCCAAGCTG
ATCCAGAAGATCAACGACGCCATTATCCGGCCCATGACCCTGCGGCTGTTCAAGAATAGCTTCCCCGAGC
TGTGCAAGCTGTTTGTGAAGATGCCCGACGTGGACTCCAACATCTTCATGGATCTGGATGTGGACATCAC
CAATACCATCCCATCTCGGAGAGTGATGTACAGCGACGGCCGCTTCACCATCATCAATAGCCTGCCCACC
TTCCGGTATACCCTGAAGCCTATCGCCCCAGGCCACGACCTGAGCCTGTTCAGCCAGCTGCCCATCTCCA
TGATCACAGTGACCAGCAGCCAGGAACAGGCCCTGACCTCCTGCGTGAACCACGGCAACGAGTTCACCAC
CGTGTCCACAGCCGGCAAGACCACCTACACCACCAGAAGCGAGCTGCTGTCCCTGTTCAAGCTGTCCGCC
GAGACACTGCGGGACCTGAACGGCGCCAAGTTCGCCCTGGGCGACATCAGCGACAGCGCCAACAAGGCCA
AGGCCCTGGAAGCCTACAATAGCGCCATCACCACAATGAAGTCCATCAGCGCCGAGCTGGAAAAGATCTT
CGATATCCTGAAGTCCACACCCAAGATCACCTTCGAGAGCATCGTGTCTAAGCTGACCAGCGTGAACACC
GTGGATACCGCCAACGCCGATGTGATCAACGCCATGTTCGACGATCTGAGCAAGGCCATCAGCAGCTACC
TGTACAGCTTCATCTCCATCAAGTTCCCCGAGGACAGCAAGGACCAGCAGACCAACGAGGGCCACGACAC
CAGCGCCCTGCTGCTGGAATATCGGGCCCAGCTGGCCAGCCTGTCCCGGATCAAGTTCCTGCTGGTGCTG
GAAGATCTGATCAGCTCTAACAAGTACATCAGCATCATCTCTAAGAGCGAGAGCAGCGATAACGCCGCCG
ACAGCAGCACCCAGAGCACCAGCGATAGCAGCACCCCCCAGAATCTGGCCCTGATGGGCATGGTCAACAA
CGGCAAGCTGGGCGACAGCATCAGCCTGTGCAAAGAGCTGGTCAACATCCTGGATATCAACAAGAAGGGC
AGCACCTCTATCGCCAACGGCAAGTGCCTGTACAAGGGCACAGTGCTGGACCCCAGCAGCATGAGCGAAG
AGATCCGGCGGAGCGTGATCAACTTCCTGGGCATCATTCTGAGCGACATCGACATCGGAATCATGACCGA
GTTCAGCCGGACCATGTACAAGACAATCATTGCCAATATTGCCATGATCATCCTGCAGGAAATCGTCGAG
GTCGTCAACCAGGCCTACCGGGACGACATCGGCAGAGCCAACCTGAACCCCAATATCCACAACTACCCCG
CCTTTCTGGAACCCATCGATATCGACATCCTGTATCCACAGGTGCCAGAGCACGTGAAGCTGGTCAATGG
CGTGTTCAAACTGACCGGCAACAGAAAGACCGAGCTGAAACTGCGGCCCAAAGTGGGCTCTAAGTACCTG
GAAGTGTCCCCCCACGTGGCCGTGGTCCAGGTGTCAGTGCCCGACTCCAACGGCATCATCAACGTGTACG
AGGACGACTATCACAAGATCACAGTGCAGCAGTTCGACATGGACGGCAACATCATCATGCAGGGCAAGGG
CGCCATCTCCGCCCACCCTTTCGCTCAGCTGGCCTTCGCCATCGTGTCCAGCGTGCACGACGAGGCCCAG
ACCAAGATCCTGCAGTCCTCCTCCAACGGCGACTTCTTCAAAGAGAACATCCTGGCCTACTACGAGGACC
AGATCCAGCAGAACGAGAAGATGGCCTTCAAGCAGCAGCGGACCACCAACGATGCCTACGCCATCTCTGC
CGTGTTCGCCCACTACACAGACTGGTTCCAGGGCGAGAACTACATCCATGGCGCGCCGTCGACCTCCATC
ACGGCCTATAAGAGTGAGGGGGAGTCAGCGGAGTTCTCCTTCCCACTCAACCTTGGAGAGGAAAGCCTGC
AGGGAGAGTTGAGATGGAAGGCAGAGAAGGCTCCTTCTTCCCAGTCCTGGATCACCTTCTCCCTAAAGAA
CCAAAAGGTGTCTGTGCAGAAGTCTACTAGCAACCCCAAGTTCCAGCTGTCCGAAACGCTCCCACTCACC
CTTCAGATACCCCAGGTCTCCCTTCAGTTTGCTGGTTCTGGCAACCTGACCCTGACTCTGGACAGAGGGA
TACTGTATCAGGAAGTGAACCTGGTGGTGATGAAAGTGACTCAGCCCGACAGCAACACTTTGACCTGTGA
GGTGATGGGACCCACCTCACCCAAGATGAGACTGATCTTGAAGCAGGAGAATCAGGAGGCCAGGGTCTCC
AGGCAGGAGAAAGTGATTCAAGTGCAGGCCCCTGAAGCAGGGGTGTGGCAATGTCTACTGAGTGAAGGTG
AAGAGGTCAAGATGGACTCCAAGATCCAGGTTTTATCCAAAGGGTTGAATTCCGGCAGCCTGCACCACAT
CCTGGACGCCCAGAAGATGCTGTGGAACCACAGGGACAGGAACCTGCCTCCTCTGGCCCCTCTGGGCCCC
CACCACCATCACCACCATTGAGTCTAGACACGTGATTAATTAAGGATCCCCCGACCTCGACCTCTGGCTA
ATAAAGGAAATTTATTTTCATTGCAATAGTGTGTTGGAATTTTTTGTGTCTCTCACTCGGAAGGACATAT
GGGAGGGCAAATCATTTGGTCGAGATCCCTCGGAGATCTCTAGCTAGAGGATCGATCCCCGCCCCGGACG
AACTAAACCTGACTACGACATCTCTGCCCCTTCTTCGCGGGGCAGTGCATGTAATCCCTTCAGTTGGTTG
GTACAACTTGCCAACTGGGCCCTGTTCCACATGTGACACGGGGGGGGACCAAACACAAAGGGGTTCTCTG
ACTGTAGTTGACATCCTTATAAATGGATGTGCACATTTGCCAACACTGAGTGGCTTTCATCCTGGAGCAG
ACTTTGCAGTCTGTGGACTGCAACACAACATTGCCTTTATGTGTAACTCTTGGCTGAAGCTCTTACACCA
ATGCTGGGGGACATGTACCTCCCAGGGGCCCAGGAAGACTACGGGAGGCTACACCAACGTCAATCAGAGG
GGCCTGTGTAGCTACCGATAAGCGGACCCTCAAGAGGGCATTAGCAATAGTGTTTATAAGGCCCCCTTGT
TAACCCTAAACGGGTAGCATATGCTTCCCGGGTAGTAGTATATACTATCCAGACTAACCCTAATTCAATA
GCATATGTTACCCAACGGGAAGCATATGCTATCGAATTAGGGTTAGTAAAAGGGTCCTAAGGAACAGCGA
TATCTCCCACCCCATGAGCTGTCACGGTTTTATTTACATGGGGTCAGGATTCCACGAGGGTAGTGAACCA
TTTTAGTCACAAGGGCAGTGGCTGAAGATCAAGGAGCGGGCAGTGAACTCTCCTGAATCTTCGCCTGCTT
CTTCATTCTCCTTCGTTTAGCTAATAGAATAACTGCTGAGTTGTGAACAGTAAGGTGTATGTGAGGTGCT
CGAAAACAAGGTTTCAGGTGACGCCCCCAGAATAAAATTTGGACGGGGGGTTCAGTGGTGGCATTGTGCT
ATGACACCAATATAACCCTCACAAACCCCTTGGGCAATAAATACTAGTGTAGGAATGAAACATTCTGAAT
ATCTTTAACAATAGAAATCCATGGGGTGGGGACAAGCCGTAAAGACTGGATGTCCATCTCACACGAATTT
ATGGCTATGGGCAACACATAATCCTAGTGCAATATGATACTGGGGTTATTAAGATGTGTCCCAGGCAGGG
ACCAAGACAGGTGAACCATGTTGTTACACTCTATTTGTAACAAGGGGAAAGAGAGTGGACGCCGACAGCA
GCGGACTCCACTGGTTGTCTCTAACACCCCCGAAAATTAAACGGGGCTCCACGCCAATGGGGCCCATAAA
CAAAGACAAGTGGCCACTCTTTTTTTTGAAATTGTGGAGTGGGGGCACGCGTCAGCCCCCACACGCCGCC
CTGCGGTTTTGGACTGTAAAATAAGGGTGTAATAACTTGGCTGATTGTAACCCCGCTAACCACTGCGGTC
AAACCACTTGCCCACAAAACCACTAATGGCACCCCGGGGAATACCTGCATAAGTAGGTGGGCGGGCCAAG
ATAGGGGCGCGATTGCTGCGATCTGGAGGACAAATTACACACACTTGCGCCTGAGCGCCAAGCACAGGGT
TGTTGGTCCTCATATTCACGAGGTCGCTGAGAGCACGGTGGGCTAATGTTGCCATGGGTAGCATATACTA
CCCAAATATCTGGATAGCATATGCTATCCTAATCTATATCTGGGTAGCATAGGCTATCCTAATCTATATC
TGGGTAGCATATGCTATCCTAATCTATATCTGGGTAGTATATGCTATCCTAATTTATATCTGGGTAGCAT
AGGCTATCCTAATCTATATCTGGGTAGCATATGCTATCCTAATCTATATCTGGGTAGTATATGCTATCCT
AATCTGTATCCGGGTAGCATATGCTATCCTAATAGAGATTAGGGTAGTATATGCTATCCTAATTTATATC
TGGGTAGCATATACTACCCAAATATCTGGATAGCATATGCTATCCTAATCTATATCTGGGTAGCATATGC
TATCCTAATCTATATCTGGGTAGCATAGGCTATCCTAATCTATATCTGGGTAGCATATGCTATCCTAATC
TATATCTGGGTAGTATATGCTATCCTAATTTATATCTGGGTAGCATAGGCTATCCTAATCTATATCTGGG
TAGCATATGCTATCCTAATCTATATCTGGGTAGTATATGCTATCCTAATCTGTATCCGGGTAGCATATGC
TATCCTCATGATAAGCTGTCAAACATGAGAATTTTCTTGAAGACGAAAGGGCCTCGTGATACGCCTATTT
TTATAGGTTAATGTCATGATAATAATGGTTTCTTAGACGTCAGGTGGCACTTTTCGGGGAAATGTGCGCG
GAACCCCTATTTGTTTATTTTTCTAAATACATTCAAATATGTATCCGCTCATGAGACAATAACCCTGATA
AATGCTTCAATAATATTGAAAAAGGAAGAGTATGAGTATTCAACATTTCCGTGTCGCCCTTATTCCCTTT
TTTGCGGCATTTTGCCTTCCTGTTTTTGCTCACCCAGAAACGCTGGTGAAAGTAAAAGATGCTGAAGATC
AGTTGGGTGCACGAGTGGGTTACATCGAACTGGATCTCAACAGCGGTAAGATCCTTGAGAGTTTTCGCCC
CGAAGAACGTTTTCCAATGATGAGCACTTTTAAAGTTCTGCTATGTGGCGCGGTATTATCCCGTGTTGAC
GCCGGGCAAGAGCAACTCGGTCGCCGCATACACTATTCTCAGAATGACTTGGTTGAGTACTCACCAGTCA
CAGAAAAGCATCTTACGGATGGCATGACAGTAAGAGAATTATGCAGTGCTGCCATAACCATGAGTGATAA
CACTGCGGCCAACTTACTTCTGACAACGATCGGAGGACCGAAGGAGCTAACCGCTTTTTTGCACAACATG
GGGGATCATGTAACTCGCCTTGATCGTTGGGAACCGGAGCTGAATGAAGCCATACCAAACGACGAGCGTG
ACACCACGATGCCTGCAGCAATGGCAACAACGTTGCGCAAACTATTAACTGGCGAACTACTTACTCTAGC
TTCCCGGCAACAATTAATAGACTGGATGGAGGCGGATAAAGTTGCAGGACCACTTCTGCGCTCGGCCCTT
CCGGCTGGCTGGTTTATTGCTGATAAATCTGGAGCCGGTGAGCGTGGGTCTCGCGGTATCATTGCAGCAC
TGGGGCCAGATGGTAAGCCCTCCCGTATCGTAGTTATCTACACGACGGGGAGTCAGGCAACTATGGATGA
ACGAAATAGACAGATCGCTGAGATAGGTGCCTCACTGATTAAGCATTGGTAACTGTCAGACCAAGTTTAC
TCATATATACTTTAGATTGATTTAAAACTTCATTTTTAATTTAAAAGGATCTAGGTGAAGATCCTTTTTG
ATAATCTCATGACCAAAATCCCTTAACGTGAGTTTTCGTTCCACTGAGCGTCAGACCCCGTAGAAAAGAT
CAAAGGATCTTCTTGAGATCCTTTTTTTCTGCGCGTAATCTGCTGCTTGCAAACAAAAAAACCACCGCTA
CCAGCGGTGGTTTGTTTGCCGGATCAAGAGCTACCAACTCTTTTTCCGAAGGTAACTGGCTTCAGCAGAG
CGCAGATACCAAATACTGTTCTTCTAGTGTAGCCGTAGTTAGGCCACCACTTCAAGAACTCTGTAGCACC
GCCTACATACCTCGCTCTGCTAATCCTGTTACCAGTGGCTGCTGCCAGTGGCGATAAGTCGTGTCTTACC
GGGTTGGACTCAAGACGATAGTTACCGGATAAGGCGCAGCGGTCGGGCTGAACGGGGGGTTCGTGCACAC
AGCCCAGCTTGGAGCGAACGACCTACACCGAACTGAGATACCTACAGCGTGAGCTATGAGAAAGCGCCAC
GCTTCCCGAAGGGAGAAAGGCGGACAGGTATCCGGTAAGCGGCAGGGTCGGAACAGGAGAGCGCACGAGG
GAGCTTCCAGGGGGAAACGCCTGGTATCTTTATAGTCCTGTCGGGTTTCGCCACCTCTGACTTGAGCGTC
GATTTTTGTGATGCTCGTCAGGGGGGCGGAGCCTATGGAAAAACGCCAGCAACGCGGCCTTTTTACGGTT
CCTGGCCTTTTGCTGGCCTTTTGCTCACATGTTCTTTCCTGCGTTATCCCCTGATTCTGTGGATAACCGT
ATTACCGCCTTTGAGTGAGCTGATACCGCTCGCCGCAGCCGAACGACCGAGCGCAGCGAGTCAGTGAGCG
AGGAAGCGGAAGAGCGCCCAATACGCAAACCGCCTCTCCCCGCGCGTTGGCCGATTCATTAATGCAGCTG
GCACGACAGGTTTCCCGACTGGAAAGCGGGCAGTGAGCGCAACGCAATTAATGTGAGTTAGCTCACTCAT
TAGGCACCCCAGGCTTTACACTTTATGCTTCCGGCTCGTATGTTGTGTGGAATTGTGAGCGGATAACAAT
TTCACACAGGAAACAGCTATGACCATGATTACGCCAAGCTCTAGCTAGAGGTCGACCAATTCTCATGTTT
GACAGCTTATCATCGCAGATCCGGGCAACGTTGTTGCCATTGCTGCAGGCGCAGAACTGGTAGGTATGGA
AGATCTATACATTGAATCAATATTGGCAATTAGCCATATTAGTCATTGGTTATATAGCATAAATCAATAT
TGGCTATTGGCCATTGCATACGTTGTATCTATATCATAATATGTACATTTATATTGGCTCATGTCCAATA
TGACCGC
